>Addgene plasmid #14477 | pPZP FLIPmal-control | addgene partial sequence | sequence record 65341 | FLIPmal 5'-ATACGAGTCTGCGCGTCTTT-3'
AGTCTGACGACCGCTGGCGGCGTTGATCACCGCAGTACGCACGGCATACGCGAAAGCGGACATCTGCGGG
ATGTTCGGCATGATTTCACCTTTCTGGGCGTTTTCCATGGTGGCGGCAATACGTGGATCTTTCGCCAACT
CTTCCTCGTAAGACTTCAGCGCTACGGCACCCAGCGGTTTGTCTTTATTAACCGCTTCCAGACCTTCATC
AGTCAGCAGATAGTTTTCGAGGAACTCTTTCGCCAGCTCTTTGTTCGGACTGGCGGCGTTAATACCTGCG
CTCAGCACGCCAACGAACGGTTTGGATGGTTGACCCTTGAAGGTCGGCAGTACCGTTACACCATAATTCA
CTTTGCTGGTGTCGATGTTGGACCATGCCCACGGGCCGTTGATGGTCATCGCTGTTTCGCCTTTATTAAA
GGCAGCTTCTGCGATGGAGTAATCGGTGTCTGCATTCATGTGTTTGTTTTTAATCAGGTCAACCAGGAAG
GTCAGACCCGCTTTCGCGCCAGCGTTATCCACGCCCACGTCTTTAATGTCGTACTTGCCGTTTTCATACT
TGAACGCATAACCCCCGTCAGCAGCAATCAGCGGCCAGGTGAAGTACGGTTCTTGCAGGTTGAACATCAG
CGCGCTCTTACCTTTCGCTTTCAGTTCTTTATCCAGCGCCGGGATCTCTTCCCAGGTTTTTGGCGGGTTC
GGCAGCAGATCTTTGTTATAAATCAGCGATAACGCTTCAACAGCGATCGGGTAAGCAATCAGCTTGCCGT
TGTAACGTACGGCATCCCAGGTAAACGGATACAGCTTGTCCTGGAACGCTTTGTCCGGGGTGATTTCAGC
CAACAGGCCAGATTGAGCGTAGCCACCAAAGCGGTCGTGTGCCCA
