>Addgene plasmid #14477 | pPZP FLIPmal-control | addgene partial sequence | sequence record 65342 | YFP-rev-primer 5'-CTGCAGGCCGTAGCCGAAGG-3'
GGGCCAGGGCACGGGCAGCTTGCCGGTGGTGCAGATGAACTTCAGGGTCAGCTTGCCGTAGGTGGCATCG
CCCTCGCCCTCGCCGGACACGCTGAACTTGTGGCCGTTTACGTCGCCGTCCAGCTCGACCAGGATGGGCA
CCACCCCGGTGAACAGCTCCTCGCCCTTGCTCACCATTCCACCGGTACCGGCGCCCTTGGTGATACGAGT
CTGCGCGTCTTTCAGGGCTTCATCGACAGTCTGACGACCGCTGGCGGCGTTGATCACCGCAGTACGCACG
GCATACGCGAAAGCGGACATCTGCGGGATGTTCGGCATGATTTCACCTTTCTGGGCGTTTTCCATGGTGG
CGGCAATACGTGGATCTTTCGCCAACTCTTCCTCGTAAGACTTCAGCGCTACGGCACCCAGCGGTTTGTC
TTTATTAACCGCTTCCAGACCTTCATCAGTCAGCAGATAGTTTTCGAGGAACTCTTTCGCCAGCTCTTTG
TTCGGACTGGCGGCGTTAATACCTGCGCTCAGCACGCCAACGAACGGTTTGGATGGTTGACCCTTGAAGG
TCGGCAGTACCGTTACACCATAATTCACTTTGCTGGTGTCGATGTTGGACCATGCCCACGGGCCGTTGAT
GGTCATCGCTGTTTCGCCTTTATTAAAGGCAGCTTCTGCGATGGAGTAATCGGTGTCTGCATTCATGTGT
TTGTTTTTAATCAGGTCAACCAGGAAGGTCAGACCCGCTTTCGCGCCAGCGTTATCCACGCCCACGTCTT
TAATGTCGTACTTGCCGTTTTCATACTTGAACGCATAACCCCCGTCAGCAGCAATCAGCGGCCAGGTGAA
GTACGGTTCTTGCAGGTTGAACATCAGCGCGCTCTTACCTTT
