>Addgene plasmid #14477 | pPZP FLIPmal-control | addgene partial sequence | sequence record 65343 | 35S promoter
GGAAGTTCATTTCATTTGGAGAGGACCTCGAGGGGCCGCATGGTGAGCAAGGGCGAGGAGCTGTTCACCG
GGGTGGTGCCCATCCTGGTCGAGCTGGACGGCGACGTAAACGGCCACAAGTTCAGCGTGTCCGGCGAGGG
CGAGGGCGATGCCACCTACGGCAAGCTGACCCTGAAGTTCATCTGCACCACCGGCAAGCTGCCCGTGCCC
TGGCCCACCCTCGTGACCACCCTGACCTGGGGCGTGCAGTGCTTCAGCCGCTACCCCGACCACATGAAGC
AGCACGACTTCTTCAAGTCCGCCATGCCCGAAGGCTACGTCCAGGAGCGCACCATCTTCTTCAAGGACGA
CGGCAACTACAAGACCCGCGCCGAGGTGAAGTTCGAGGGCGACACCCTGGTGAACCGCATCGAGCTGAAG
GGCATCGACTTCAAGGAGGACGGCAACATCCTGGGGCACAAGCTGGAGTACAACTACATCAGCCACAACG
TCTATATCACCGCCGACAAGCAGAAGAACGGCATCAAGGCCAACTTCAAGATCCGCCACAACATCGAGGA
CGGCAGCGTGCAGCTCGCCGACCACTACCAGCAGAACACCCCCATCGGCGACGGCCCCGTGCTGCTGCCC
GACAACCACTACCTGAGCACCCAGTCCGCCCTGAGCAAAGACCCCAACGAGAAGCGCGATCACATGGTCC
TGCTGGAGTTCGTGACCGCCGCCGGGATCACTCTCGGCATGGACGAGCTGTACAAGGGTGGTACCGGAGG
CGCCAAAATCGAAGAAGGTAAACTGGTAATCTGGATTAACGGCGATAAAGGCTATAACGGTCTCGCTGAA
GTCGGTAAGAAATTCGAGAAAGATACCGGAATTAAAGTCACCGTTGAGCATCCGGATAAACTGGAAGAGA
AATTCCCACAGGTTGCGGCAACTGGCGATGGCCCTGA
