[The description below was written by a language model from this plasmid's Addgene catalogue record.]
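Description:
pPZP FLIPmal-control is a plant expression construct built from the pPZP312 binary vector and an expression cassette taken from pRT100. pPZP-series plasmids are T-DNA binary vectors generally used for Agrobacterium-mediated plant transformation. In keeping with this, the plasmid is maintained in E. coli at low copy number under spectinomycin selection, while transformed plants are selected with the herbicide Basta. No feature table is provided, so the origins of replication, the T-DNA borders and the exact identity of the resistance genes are not itemised in the record.

The payload is an insert of about 2.7 kb, cloned as a HindIII fragment, that encodes FLIPmal. This is a genetically encoded FRET nanosensor in which the E. coli maltose-binding protein (MalE/MBP) is flanked by ECFP at its N terminus and EYFP at its C terminus. In sensors of this design, ligand binding changes the conformation of the periplasmic binding protein, which alters energy transfer between the two fluorophores and gives a ratiometric optical readout. This version carries the W340A substitution in the binding protein. Together with the "control" designation, this suggests a variant with impaired ligand binding, meant as a reference for signal changes unrelated to the ligand, although the record does not describe the effect of the mutation. The depositor notes that expression is driven by the promoter from pRT100 but does not name that promoter.

The associated work used FRET nanosensors to follow sugar dynamics in epidermal cells and intact roots of Arabidopsis, including RNA-silencing mutants. This construct would serve as a comparison sensor in such live-imaging experiments.
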