Addgene plasmid #14477: pPZP FLIPmal-control
Depositing lab: Wolf Frommer. Depositing organization: Carnegie Institution for Science. Publication: Rapid Metabolism of Glucose Detected with FRET Glucose Nanosensors in Epidermal Cells and Intact Roots of Arabidopsis RNA-Silencing Mutants. Deuschle K, Chaudhuri B, Okumoto S, Lager I, Lalonde S, Frommer WB. Plant Cell. 2006 Sep . 18(9):2314-25. 10.1105/tpc.106.044073 PubMed 16935985.
Backbone
  Vector backbone: pRT100/pPZP312
  Vector type: Plant Expression ; Plant Nanosensor
  Selectable markers: Basta
Growth in bacteria
  Bacterial resistance: Spectinomycin, 50 μg/mL
  Growth temperature: 37°C
  Growth strain: DH5alpha
  Copy number: Low Copy
Gene/Insert
  Gene/Insert name: FLIPmal (alt names: FLIPmalE W340A; MBP)
  Species: E. coli
  Insert size (bp): 2700
  Mutation: W340A
  Tag / fusion protein: ECFP (N terminal on insert); EYFP (C terminal on insert)
  Cloning method: Restriction Enzyme; 5′ cloning site HindIII (not destroyed); 3′ cloning site HindIII (not destroyed)
  Sequencing primers: 5′ N/A
Terms and licenses: Academic/Nonprofit Terms; Industry Terms: Not Available to Industry
Depositor comments: For more information, see http://carnegiedpb.stanford.edu/research/frommer/nanosensors/index.html FLIPmalEW340A with promoter from pRT100.
How to cite: pPZP FLIPmal-control was a gift from Wolf Frommer (Addgene plasmid # 14477 ; http://n2t.net/addgene:14477 ; RRID:Addgene_14477)
